Addgene plasmid #235806: pME_G_0_1-2_006_OC5'6
Purpose: 5' Operon Connector 6 in the M1 position used to construct operons
Depositing lab: Tobias Erb. Depositing organization: Max Planck Institute for Terrestrial Microbiology. Publication: A modular high-throughput approach for advancing synthetic biology in the chloroplast of Chlamydomonas. Inckemann RM, Chotel T, Burgis M, Brinkmann CK, Andreas L, Baumann J, Sharma P, Klose M, Barrett J, Ries F, Paczia N, Glatter T, Mackinder LCM, Willmund F, Erb TJ. Nat Plants. 2025 Nov;11(11):2332-2349. doi: 10.1038/s41477-025-02126-2. Epub 2025 Nov 3. PubMed 41184475.
Backbone
  Vector backbone: pME_Cp_UAV_GFP
  Backbone size w/o insert (bp): 2101
  Vector type: Synthetic Biology
Growth in bacteria
  Bacterial resistance: Chloramphenicol, 25 μg/mL
  Growth temperature: 37°C
  Growth strain: DH5alpha
  Copy number: High Copy
Gene/Insert
  Gene/Insert name: 5' Operon Connector 6
  Species: Synthetic
  Insert size (bp): 19
  Mutation: none
  Cloning method: Restriction Enzyme; 5′ cloning site BsaI (destroyed during cloning); 3′ cloning site BsaI (destroyed during cloning)
  Sequencing primers: 5′ CGTATCACGAGGCAGAATTTC; 3′ CCTGCATAACGCGAAGTAATC
Terms and licenses: Academic/Nonprofit Terms; Industry Terms: Not Available to Industry
Depositor comments: Please visit https://doi.org/10.1101/2024.05.08.593163 for bioRxiv preprint.
How to cite: pME_G_0_1-2_006_OC5'6 was a gift from Tobias Erb (Addgene plasmid # 235806 ; http://n2t.net/addgene:235806 ; RRID:Addgene_235806)
