[The description below was written by a language model from this plasmid's Addgene catalogue record and pLannotate feature annotations shown in this document.]
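Description:
pME_G_0_1-2_006_OC5'6 is a small (about 2.1 kb) synthetic biology part plasmid from a modular cloning toolkit built for engineering the chloroplast of Chlamydomonas. It is based on the pME_Cp_UAV_GFP backbone, whose name suggests a universal acceptor vector with a GFP dropout, though the record does not say so explicitly. The plasmid is maintained in E. coli at high copy through a ColE1/pUC-type origin of replication. Selection is with chloramphenicol, conferred by the cat (chloramphenicol acetyltransferase) gene under its native promoter and followed by the phage lambda t0 terminator.

The payload is a 19 bp synthetic sequence, 5' Operon Connector 6, inserted via BsaI sites that were destroyed during cloning, consistent with Golden Gate-style assembly using type IIS enzymes. The feature table does not annotate the connector itself. It presumably lies in the short interval between the BioBrick prefix and suffix, which mark the cloning region. That region is insulated on both sides by bacterial transcription terminators, a putative terminator upstream and the his operon terminator downstream, which limit read-through between the part and the backbone. There is no promoter, coding sequence or reporter associated with the insert, and the plasmid carries no chloroplast expression or homology elements of its own.

According to the record, the connector occupies the M1 position of the assembly scheme and is used for constructing operons. It therefore serves as a storage and donor plasmid for a standardized linker part that helps join units into multigene arrangements in higher-level assemblies. The record does not detail how the connector functions at the sequence level.
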