Features (pLannotate 1.2.2; 8 found; start..end, strand, type, name):
     20..114     -  terminator     lambda t0 terminator: transcription terminator from phage lambda
    138..794     -  CDS            cat: CAT_ECOLX - Experimental evidence at protein level: Swiss-Prot protein existence level 1. This enzyme is an effector of chloramphenicol resistance in bacteria. From Escherichia coli. This protein is used as a marker in many commonly used cloning vectors, such as pACYC184.
    795..892     -  promoter       cat promoter: promoter of the E. coli cat gene encoding chloramphenicol acetyltransferase
    978..1021    -  terminator     bacterial terminator: putative bacterial transcription terminator
   1024..1045    +  misc_feature   BioBrick prefix: BioBrick prefix for parts that do not start with "ATG"
   1097..1116    +  misc_feature   BioBrick suffix: universal suffix for all parts
   1117..1174    +  terminator     his operon terminator: This putative transcriptin terminator from the E. coli his operon has a 2-bp deletion introduced during synthesis. Its efficiency has not been determined.
   1369..1957    -  rep_origin     ori: high-copy-number ColE1/pMB1/pBR322/pUC origin of replication
>Addgene plasmid #235806 | pME_G_0_1-2_006_OC5'6 | addgene full sequence | sequence record 471431 | Addgene NGS Result
CTGACAGCTCGAGGCTTGGATTCTCACCAATAAAAAACGCCCGGCGGCAACCGAGCGTTCTGAACAAATC
CAGATGGAGTTCTGAGGTCATTACTGGATCTATCAACAGGAGTCCAAGCGAGCTCGATATCAAATTACGC
CCCGCCCTGCCACTCGTCGCAGTACTGTTGTAATTCATTAAGCATTCTGCCGACATGGAAGCCATCACAA
ACGGCATGATGAACCTGAATCGCCAGCGGCATCAGCACCTTGTCGCCTTGCGTATAATATTTGCCCATGG
TGAAAACGGGGGCGAAGAAGTTGTCCATATTGGCCACGTTTAAATCAAAACTGGTGAAACTCACCCAGGG
ATTGGCTGATACGAAAAACATATTCTCAATAAACCCTTTAGGGAAATAGGCCAGGTTTTCACCGTAACAC
GCCACATCTTGCGAATATATGTGTAGAAACTGCCGGAAATCGTCGTGGTATTCACTCCAGAGTGATGAAA
ACGTTTCAGTTTGCTCATGGAAAACGGTGTAACAAGGGTGAACACTATCCCATATCACCAGCTCACCGTC
TTTCATTGCCATACGAAATTCCGGATGAGCATTCATCAGGCGGGCAAGAATGTGAATAAAGGCCGGATAA
AACTTGTGCTTATTTTTCTTTACGGTCTTTAAAAAGGCCGTAATATCCAGCTGAACGGTCTGGTTATAGG
TACATTGAGCAACTGACTGAAATGCCTCAAAATGTTCTTTACGATGCCATTGGGATATATCAACGGTGGT
ATATCCAGTGATTTTTTTCTCCATTTTAGCTTCCTTAGCTCCTGAAAATCTCGATAACTCAAAAAATACG
CCCGGTAGTGATCTTATTTCATTATGGTGAAAGTTGGAACCTCTTACGTGCCCGATCAACTCGAGTGCCA
CCTGACGTCTAAGAAACCATTATTATCATGACATTAACCTATAAAAATAGGCGTATCACGAGGCAGAATT
TCAGATAAAAAAAATCCTTAGCTTTCGCTAAGGATGATTTCTGGAATTCGCGGCCGCTTCTAGAGCGATG
AGTGGTCTCGAACACGTCTCGCGGCTACTTGAGACCACTCATCGCGACTAGTAGCGGCCGCTGCAGTCCG
GCAAAAAAGGGCAAGGTGTCACCACCCTGCCCTTTTTCTTTAAAACCGAAAAGATTACTTCGCGTTATGC
AGGCTTCCTCGCTCACTGACTCGCTGCGCTCGGTCGTTCGGCTGCGGCGAGCGGTATCAGCTCACTCAAA
GGCGGTAATACGGTTATCCACAGAATCAGGGGATAACGCAGGAAAGAACATGTGAGCAAAAGGCCAGCAA
AAGGCCAGGAACCGTAAAAAGGCCGCGTTGCTGGCGTTTTTCCACAGGCTCCGCCCCCCTGACGAGCATC
ACAAAAATCGACGCTCAAGTCAGAGGTGGCGAAACCCGACAGGACTATAAAGATACCAGGCGTTTCCCCC
TGGAAGCTCCCTCGTGCGCTCTCCTGTTCCGACCCTGCCGCTTACCGGATACCTGTCCGCCTTTCTCCCT
TCGGGAAGCGTGGCGCTTTCTCATAGCTCACGCTGTAGGTATCTCAGTTCGGTGTAGGTCGTTCGCTCCA
AGCTGGGCTGTGTGCACGAACCCCCCGTTCAGCCCGACCGCTGCGCCTTATCCGGTAACTATCGTCTTGA
GTCCAACCCGGTAAGACACGACTTATCGCCACTGGCAGCAGCCACTGGTAACAGGATTAGCAGAGCGAGG
TATGTAGGCGGTGCTACAGAGTTCTTGAAGTGGTGGCCTAACTACGGCTACACTAGAAGAACAGTATTTG
GTATCTGCGCTCTGCTGAAGCCAGTTACCTTCGGAAAAAGAGTTGGTAGCTCTTGATCCGGCAAACAAAC
CACCGCTGGTAGCGGTGGTTTTTTTGTTTGCAAGCAGCAGATTACGCGCAGAAAAAAAGGATCTCAAGAA
GATCCTTTGATCTTTTCTACGGGGTCTGACGCTCAGTGGAACGAAAACTCACGTTAAGGGATTTTGGTCA
TGAGATTATCAAAAAGGATCTTCACCTAGATCCTTTTAAATTAAAAATGAAGTTTTAAATCAATCTAAAG
TATATATGAGTAAACTTGGT
